>Addgene plasmid #232934 | PX459-sgRNA048_Grb10 | addgene full sequence | sequence record 466442 | Addgene NGS Result
GAGGGCCTATTTCCCATGATTCCTTCATATTTGCATATACGATACAAGGCTGTTAGAGAGATAATTGGAA
TTAATTTGACTGTAAACACAAAGATATTAGTACAAAATACGTGACGTAGAAAGTAATAATTTCTTGGGTA
GTTTGCAGTTTTAAAATTATGTTTTAAAATGGACTATCATATGCTTACCGTAACTTGAAAGTATTTCGAT
TTCTTGGCTTTATATATCTTGTGGAAAGGACGAAACACCGGCCTGTGCACATTCTCAGGTGTTTTAGAGC
TAGAAATAGCAAGTTAAAATAAGGCTAGTCCGTTATCAACTTGAAAAAGTGGCACCGAGTCGGTGCTTTT
TTGTTTTAGAGCTAGAAATAGCAAGTTAAAATAAGGCTAGTCCGTTTTTAGCGCGTGCGCCAATTCTGCA
GACAAATGGCTCTAGAGGTACCCGTTACATAACTTACGGTAAATGGCCCGCCTGGCTGACCGCCCAACGA
CCCCCGCCCATTGACGTCAATAGTAACGCCAATAGGGACTTTCCATTGACGTCAATGGGTGGAGTATTTA
CGGTAAACTGCCCACTTGGCAGTACATCAAGTGTATCATATGCCAAGTACGCCCCCTATTGACGTCAATG
ACGGTAAATGGCCCGCCTGGCATTGTGCCCAGTACATGACCTTATGGGACTTTCCTACTTGGCAGTACAT
CTACGTATTAGTCATCGCTATTACCATGGTCGAGGTGAGCCCCACGTTCTGCTTCACTCTCCCCATCTCC
CCCCCCTCCCCACCCCCAATTTTGTATTTATTTATTTTTTAATTATTTTGTGCAGCGATGGGGGCGGGGG
GGGGGGGGGGGCGGGCCGGGGGGGGGGGGGCGGGGGGAGGGGGGGGGGGGGGCGAGGCGGAGAGGTGCGG
CGGCAGCCAATCAGAGCGGCGCGCTCCGAAAGTTTCCTTTTATGGCGAGGCGGCGGCGGCGGCGGCCCTA
TAAAAAGCGAAGCGCGCGGCGGGCGGGAGTCGCTGCGCGCTGCCTTCGCCCCGTGCCCCGCTCCGCCGCC
GCCTCGCGCCGCCCGCCCCGGCTCTGACTGACCGCGTTACTCCCACAGGTGAGCGGGCGGGACGGCCCTT
CTCCTCCGGGCTGTAATTAGCTGAGCAAGAGGTAAGGGTTTAAGGGATGGTTGGTTGGTGGGGTATTAAT
GTTTAATTACCTGGAGCACCTGCCTGAAATCACTTTTTTTCAGGTTGGACCGGTGCCACCATGGACTATA
AGGACCACGACGGAGACTACAAGGATCATGATATTGATTACAAAGACGATGACGATAAGATGGCCCCAAA
GAAGAAGCGGAAGGTCGGTATCCACGGAGTCCCAGCAGCCGACAAGAAGTACAGCATCGGCCTGGACATC
GGCACCAACTCTGTGGGCTGGGCCGTGATCACCGACGAGTACAAGGTGCCCAGCAAGAAATTCAAGGTGC
TGGGCAACACCGACCGGCACAGCATCAAGAAGAACCTGATCGGAGCCCTGCTGTTCGACAGCGGCGAAAC
AGCCGAGGCCACCCGGCTGAAGAGAACCGCCAGAAGAAGATACACCAGACGGAAGAACCGGATCTGCTAT
CTGCAAGAGATCTTCAGCAACGAGATGGCCAAGGTGGACGACAGCTTCTTCCACAGACTGGAAGAGTCCT
TCCTGGTGGAAGAGGATAAGAAGCACGAGCGGCACCCCATCTTCGGCAACATCGTGGACGAGGTGGCCTA
CCACGAGAAGTACCCCACCATCTACCACCTGAGAAAGAAACTGGTGGACAGCACCGACAAGGCCGACCTG
CGGCTGATCTATCTGGCCCTGGCCCACATGATCAAGTTCCGGGGCCACTTCCTGATCGAGGGCGACCTGA
ACCCCGACAACAGCGACGTGGACAAGCTGTTCATCCAGCTGGTGCAGACCTACAACCAGCTGTTCGAGGA
AAACCCCATCAACGCCAGCGGCGTGGACGCCAAGGCCATCCTGTCTGCCAGACTGAGCAAGAGCAGACGG
CTGGAAAATCTGATCGCCCAGCTGCCCGGCGAGAAGAAGAATGGCCTGTTCGGAAACCTGATTGCCCTGA
GCCTGGGCCTGACCCCCAACTTCAAGAGCAACTTCGACCTGGCCGAGGATGCCAAACTGCAGCTGAGCAA
GGACACCTACGACGACGACCTGGACAACCTGCTGGCCCAGATCGGCGACCAGTACGCCGACCTGTTTCTG
GCCGCCAAGAACCTGTCCGACGCCATCCTGCTGAGCGACATCCTGAGAGTGAACACCGAGATCACCAAGG
CCCCCCTGAGCGCCTCTATGATCAAGAGATACGACGAGCACCACCAGGACCTGACCCTGCTGAAAGCTCT
CGTGCGGCAGCAGCTGCCTGAGAAGTACAAAGAGATTTTCTTCGACCAGAGCAAGAACGGCTACGCCGGC
TACATTGACGGCGGAGCCAGCCAGGAAGAGTTCTACAAGTTCATCAAGCCCATCCTGGAAAAGATGGACG
GCACCGAGGAACTGCTCGTGAAGCTGAACAGAGAGGACCTGCTGCGGAAGCAGCGGACCTTCGACAACGG
CAGCATCCCCCACCAGATCCACCTGGGAGAGCTGCACGCCATTCTGCGGCGGCAGGAAGATTTTTACCCA
TTCCTGAAGGACAACCGGGAAAAGATCGAGAAGATCCTGACCTTCCGCATCCCCTACTACGTGGGCCCTC
TGGCCAGGGGAAACAGCAGATTCGCCTGGATGACCAGAAAGAGCGAGGAAACCATCACCCCCTGGAACTT
CGAGGAAGTGGTGGACAAGGGCGCTTCCGCCCAGAGCTTCATCGAGCGGATGACCAACTTCGATAAGAAC
CTGCCCAACGAGAAGGTGCTGCCCAAGCACAGCCTGCTGTACGAGTACTTCACCGTGTATAACGAGCTGA
CCAAAGTGAAATACGTGACCGAGGGAATGAGAAAGCCCGCCTTCCTGAGCGGCGAGCAGAAAAAGGCCAT
CGTGGACCTGCTGTTCAAGACCAACCGGAAAGTGACCGTGAAGCAGCTGAAAGAGGACTACTTCAAGAAA
ATCGAGTGCTTCGACTCCGTGGAAATCTCCGGCGTGGAAGATCGGTTCAACGCCTCCCTGGGCACATACC
ACGATCTGCTGAAAATTATCAAGGACAAGGACTTCCTGGACAATGAGGAAAACGAGGACATTCTGGAAGA
TATCGTGCTGACCCTGACACTGTTTGAGGACAGAGAGATGATCGAGGAACGGCTGAAAACCTATGCCCAC
CTGTTCGACGACAAAGTGATGAAGCAGCTGAAGCGGCGGAGATACACCGGCTGGGGCAGGCTGAGCCGGA
AGCTGATCAACGGCATCCGGGACAAGCAGTCCGGCAAGACAATCCTGGATTTCCTGAAGTCCGACGGCTT
CGCCAACAGAAACTTCATGCAGCTGATCCACGACGACAGCCTGACCTTTAAAGAGGACATCCAGAAAGCC
CAGGTGTCCGGCCAGGGCGATAGCCTGCACGAGCACATTGCCAATCTGGCCGGCAGCCCCGCCATTAAGA
AGGGCATCCTGCAGACAGTGAAGGTGGTGGACGAGCTCGTGAAAGTGATGGGCCGGCACAAGCCCGAGAA
CATCGTGATCGAAATGGCCAGAGAGAACCAGACCACCCAGAAGGGACAGAAGAACAGCCGCGAGAGAATG
AAGCGGATCGAAGAGGGCATCAAAGAGCTGGGCAGCCAGATCCTGAAAGAACACCCCGTGGAAAACACCC
AGCTGCAGAACGAGAAGCTGTACCTGTACTACCTGCAGAATGGGCGGGATATGTACGTGGACCAGGAACT
GGACATCAACCGGCTGTCCGACTACGATGTGGACCATATCGTGCCTCAGAGCTTTCTGAAGGACGACTCC
ATCGACAACAAGGTGCTGACCAGAAGCGACAAGAACCGGGGCAAGAGCGACAACGTGCCCTCCGAAGAGG
TCGTGAAGAAGATGAAGAACTACTGGCGGCAGCTGCTGAACGCCAAGCTGATTACCCAGAGAAAGTTCGA
CAATCTGACCAAGGCCGAGAGAGGCGGCCTGAGCGAACTGGATAAGGCCGGCTTCATCAAGAGACAGCTG
GTGGAAACCCGGCAGATCACAAAGCACGTGGCACAGATCCTGGACTCCCGGATGAACACTAAGTACGACG
AGAATGACAAGCTGATCCGGGAAGTGAAAGTGATCACCCTGAAGTCCAAGCTGGTGTCCGATTTCCGGAA
GGATTTCCAGTTTTACAAAGTGCGCGAGATCAACAACTACCACCACGCCCACGACGCCTACCTGAACGCC
GTCGTGGGAACCGCCCTGATCAAAAAGTACCCTAAGCTGGAAAGCGAGTTCGTGTACGGCGACTACAAGG
TGTACGACGTGCGGAAGATGATCGCCAAGAGCGAGCAGGAAATCGGCAAGGCTACCGCCAAGTACTTCTT
CTACAGCAACATCATGAACTTTTTCAAGACCGAGATTACCCTGGCCAACGGCGAGATCCGGAAGCGGCCT
CTGATCGAGACAAACGGCGAAACCGGGGAGATCGTGTGGGATAAGGGCCGGGATTTTGCCACCGTGCGGA
AAGTGCTGAGCATGCCCCAAGTGAATATCGTGAAAAAGACCGAGGTGCAGACAGGCGGCTTCAGCAAAGA
GTCTATCCTGCCCAAGAGGAACAGCGATAAGCTGATCGCCAGAAAGAAGGACTGGGACCCTAAGAAGTAC
GGCGGCTTCGACAGCCCCACCGTGGCCTATTCTGTGCTGGTGGTGGCCAAAGTGGAAAAGGGCAAGTCCA
AGAAACTGAAGAGTGTGAAAGAGCTGCTGGGGATCACCATCATGGAAAGAAGCAGCTTCGAGAAGAATCC
CATCGACTTTCTGGAAGCCAAGGGCTACAAAGAAGTGAAAAAGGACCTGATCATCAAGCTGCCTAAGTAC
TCCCTGTTCGAGCTGGAAAACGGCCGGAAGAGAATGCTGGCCTCTGCCGGCGAACTGCAGAAGGGAAACG
AACTGGCCCTGCCCTCCAAATATGTGAACTTCCTGTACCTGGCCAGCCACTATGAGAAGCTGAAGGGCTC
CCCCGAGGATAATGAGCAGAAACAGCTGTTTGTGGAACAGCACAAGCACTACCTGGACGAGATCATCGAG
CAGATCAGCGAGTTCTCCAAGAGAGTGATCCTGGCCGACGCTAATCTGGACAAAGTGCTGTCCGCCTACA
ACAAGCACCGGGATAAGCCCATCAGAGAGCAGGCCGAGAATATCATCCACCTGTTTACCCTGACCAATCT
GGGAGCCCCTGCCGCCTTCAAGTACTTTGACACCACCATCGACCGGAAGAGGTACACCAGCACCAAAGAG
GTGCTGGACGCCACCCTGATCCACCAGAGCATCACCGGCCTGTACGAGACACGGATCGACCTGTCTCAGC
TGGGAGGCGACAAAAGGCCGGCGGCCACGAAAAAGGCCGGCCAGGCAAAAAAGAAAAAGGAATTCGGCAG
TGGAGAGGGCAGAGGAAGTCTGCTAACATGCGGTGACGTCGAGGAGAATCCTGGCCCAATGACCGAGTAC
AAGCCCACGGTGCGCCTCGCCACCCGCGACGACGTCCCCAGGGCCGTACGCACCCTCGCCGCCGCGTTCG
CCGACTACCCCGCCACGCGCCACACCGTCGATCCGGACCGCCACATCGAGCGGGTCACCGAGCTGCAAGA
ACTCTTCCTCACGCGCGTCGGGCTCGACATCGGCAAGGTGTGGGTCGCGGACGACGGCGCCGCGGTGGCG
GTCTGGACCACGCCGGAGAGCGTCGAAGCGGGGGCGGTGTTCGCCGAGATCGGCCCGCGCATGGCCGAGT
TGAGCGGTTCCCGGCTGGCCGCGCAGCAACAGATGGAAGGCCTCCTGGCGCCGCACCGGCCCAAGGAGCC
CGCGTGGTTCCTGGCCACCGTCGGAGTCTCGCCCGACCACCAGGGCAAGGGTCTGGGCAGCGCCGTCGTG
CTCCCCGGAGTGGAGGCGGCCGAGCGCGCCGGGGTGCCCGCCTTCCTGGAGACCTCCGCGCCCCGCAACC
TCCCCTTCTACGAGCGGCTCGGCTTCACCGTCACCGCCGACGTCGAGGTGCCCGAAGGACCGCGCACCTG
GTGCATGACCCGCAAGCCCGGTGCCTGAGAATTCTAACTAGAGCTCGCTGATCAGCCTCGACTGTGCCTT
CTAGTTGCCAGCCATCTGTTGTTTGCCCCTCCCCCGTGCCTTCCTTGACCCTGGAAGGTGCCACTCCCAC
TGTCCTTTCCTAATAAAATGAGGAAATTGCATCGCATTGTCTGAGTAGGTGTCATTCTATTCTGGGGGGT
GGGGTGGGGCAGGACAGCAAGGGGGAGGATTGGGAAGAGAATAGCAGGCATGCTGGGGAGCGGCCGCAGG
AACCCCTAGTGATGGAGTTGGCCACTCCCTCTCTGCGCGCTCGCTCGCTCACTGAGGCCGGGCGACCAAA
GGTCGCCCGACGCCCGGGCTTTGCCCGGGCGGCCTCAGTGAGCGAGCGAGCGCGCAGCTGCCTGCAGGGG
CGCCTGATGCGGTATTTTCTCCTTACGCATCTGTGCGGTATTTCACACCGCATA
[95 nt withheld, positions 6635-6729]
T
[46 nt withheld, positions 6731-6776]
C
[141 nt withheld, positions 6778-6918]
CCTTTGACGTTGGAGTCCACGTTCTTT
[37 nt withheld, positions 6946-6982]
ACTCTATCTCGGGCTATTCTTTTGATTTATAAGGGATTTTGCCGATTTCGGTCTATTGGTTAAAAAATGA
GCTGATTTAACAAAAATTTAACGCGAATTTTAACAAAATATTAACGTTTACAATTTTATGGTGCACTCTC
AGTACAATCTGCTCTGATGCCGCATAGTTAAGCCAGCCCCGACACCCGCCAACACCCGCTGACGCGCCCT
GACGGGCTTGTCTGCTCCCGGCATCCGCTTACAGACAAGCTGTGACCGTCTCCGGGAGCTGCATGTGTCA
GAGGTTTTCACCGTCATCACCGAAACGCGCGAGACGAAAGGGCCTCGTGATACGCCTATTTTTATAGGTT
AATGTCATGATAATAATGGTTTCTTAGACGTCAGGTGGCACTTTTCGGGGAAATGTGCGCGGAACCCCTA
TTTGTTTATTTTTCTAAATACATTCAAATATGTATCCGCTCATGAGACAATAACCCTGATAAATGCTTCA
ATAATATTGAAAAAGGAAGAGTATGAGTATTCAACATTTCCGTGTCGCCCTTATTCCCTTTTTTGCGGCA
TTTTGCCTTCCTGTTTTTGCTCACCCAGAAACGCTGGTGAAAGTAAAAGATGCTGAAGATCAGTTGGGTG
CACGAGTGGGTTACATCGAACTGGATCTCAACAGCGGTAAGATCCTTGAGAGTTTTCGCCCCGAAGAACG
TTTTCCAATGATGAGCACTTTTAAAGTTCTGCTATGTGGCGCGGTATTATCCCGTATTGACGCCGGGCAA
GAGCAACTCGGTCGCCGCATACACTATTCTCAGAATGACTTGGTTGAGTACTCACCAGTCACAGAAAAGC
ATCTTACGGATGGCATGACAGTAAGAGAATTATGCAGTGCTGCCATAACCATGAGTGATAACACTGCGGC
CAACTTACTTCTGACAACGATCGGAGGACCGAAGGAGCTAACCGCTTTTTTGCACAACATGGGGGATCAT
GTAACTCGCCTTGATCGTTGGGAACCGGAGCTGAATGAAGCCATACCAAACGACGAGCGTGACACCACGA
TGCCTGTAGCAATGGCAACAACGTTGCGCAAACTATTAACTGGCGAACTACTTACTCTAGCTTCCCGGCA
ACAATTAATAGACTGGATGGAGGCGGATAAAGTTGCAGGACCACTTCTGCGCTCGGCCCTTCCGGCTGGC
TGGTTTATTGCTGATAAATCTGGAGCCGGTGAGCGTGGAAGCCGCGGTATCATTGCAGCACTGGGGCCAG
ATGGTAAGCCCTCCCGTATCGTAGTTATCTACACGACGGGGAGTCAGGCAACTATGGATGAACGAAATAG
ACAGATCGCTGAGATAGGTGCCTCACTGATTAAGCATTGGTAACTGTCAGACCAAGTTTACTCATATATA
CTTTAGATTGATTTAAAACTTCATTTTTAATTTAAAAGGATCTAGGTGAAGATCCTTTTTGATAATCTCA
TGACCAAAATCCCTTAACGTGAGTTTTCGTTCCACTGAGCGTCAGACCCCGTAGAAAAGATCAAAGGATC
TTCTTGAGATCCTTTTTTTCTGCGCGTAATCTGCTGCTTGCAAACAAAAAAACCACCGCTACCAGCGGTG
GTTTGTTTGCCGGATCAAGAGCTACCAACTCTTTTTCCGAAGGTAACTGGCTTCAGCAGAGCGCAGATAC
CAAATACTGTTCTTCTAGTGTAGCCGTAGTTAGGCCACCACTTCAAGAACTCTGTAGCACCGCCTACATA
CCTCGCTCTGCTAATCCTGTTACCAGTGGCTGCTGCCAGTGGCGATAAGTCGTGTCTTACCGGGTTGGAC
TCAAGACGATAGTTACCGGATAAGGCGCAGCGGTCGGGCTGAACGGGGGGTTCGTGCACACAGCCCAGCT
TGGAGCGAACGACCTACACCGAACTGAGATACCTACAGCGTGAGCTATGAGAAAGCGCCACGCTTCCCGA
AGGGAGAAAGGCGGACAGGTATCCGGTAAGCGGCAGGGTCGGAACAGGAGAGCGCACGAGGGAGCTTCCA
GGGGGAAACGCCTGGTATCTTTATAGTCCTGTCGGGTTTCGCCACCTCTGACTTGAGCGTCGATTTTTGT
GATGCTCGTCAGGGGGGCGGAGCCTATGGAAAAACGCCAGCAACGCGGCCTTTTTACGGTTCCTGGCCTT
TTGCTGGCCTTTTGCTCACATGT
Features (pLannotate 1.2.2; 19 found; start..end, strand, type, name):
      1..241     +  promoter       U6 promoter: RNA polymerase III promoter for human U6 snRNA
    271..346     +  misc_RNA       gRNA scaffold: guide RNA scaffold for the Streptococcus pyogenes CRISPR/Cas9 system
    353..396     +  misc_RNA       gRNA scaffold (fragment): guide RNA scaffold for the Streptococcus pyogenes CRISPR/Cas9 system
    443..728     +  enhancer       CMV enhancer: human cytomegalovirus immediate early enhancer; contains an 18-bp deletion relative to the standard CMV enhancer
    730..1005    +  promoter       chicken β-actin promoter: No description available
   1006..1233    +  intron         hybrid intron: hybrid between chicken β-actin (CBA) and minute virus of mice (MMV) introns (Gray et al., 2011)
   1371..2972    +  CDS            Cas9(N): N-terminal portion of Streptococcus pyogenes Cas9 (Zetsche et al., 2015)
   2973..5471    +  CDS            Cas9(C): C-terminal portion of Streptococcus pyogenes Cas9 (Zetsche et al., 2015)
   5472..5519    +  CDS            nucleoplasmin NLS: bipartite nuclear localization signal from nucleoplasmin
   5589..6188    +  CDS            PuroR (fragment): puromycin N-acetyltransferase; pac from Streptomyces; confers resistance to puromycin
   6222..6333    +  polyA_signal   bGH poly(A) signal: bovine growth hormone polyadenylation signal
   6438..6578    +  repeat_region  AAV2 ITR: inverted terminal repeat of adeno-associated virus serotype 2 inverted
   6583..6634    -  misc_feature   bom (fragment): basis of mobility region from pBR322
   6653..7108    +  rep_origin     f1 ori (sequence partly withheld): f1 bacteriophage origin of replication; arrow indicates direction of (+) strand synthesis
   7109..7158    -  misc_feature   bom (fragment): basis of mobility region from pBR322
   7260..7295    -  CDS            rop (fragment): Rop protein, which maintains plasmids at low copy number; rop
   7390..7494    +  promoter       AmpR promoter: bla
   7495..8355    +  CDS            AmpR: β-lactamase; bla; confers resistance to ampicillin, carbenicillin, and related antibiotics
   8526..9114    +  rep_origin     ori: high-copy-number ColE1/pMB1/pBR322/pUC origin of replication
