[The description below was written by a language model from this plasmid's Addgene catalogue record and pLannotate feature annotations shown in this document.]
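Description:
PX459-sgRNA048_Grb10 is an all-in-one mammalian CRISPR/Cas9 expression plasmid built on the PX459 backbone, carrying a single guide RNA directed against the mouse Grb10 locus. It is about 9.2 kb and is propagated in E. coli through a high-copy ColE1/pUC-type origin with ampicillin selection from the β-lactamase gene. An f1 phage origin is also present. The annotated short bom and rop fragments appear to be backbone remnants rather than functional elements. A single AAV2 ITR is annotated downstream of the expression cassette. With only one repeat annotated, it is a leftover of the vector's lineage and not a working AAV packaging arrangement.

The plasmid contains two transcription units. A human U6 RNA polymerase III promoter drives the guide RNA: the 20-nt Grb10 spacer, inserted by Golden Gate cloning, lies in the gap between the promoter and the S. pyogenes gRNA scaffold. A second partial scaffold fragment is annotated immediately afterwards. Downstream, a hybrid promoter made of the CMV enhancer, the chicken β-actin promoter and a hybrid intron expresses S. pyogenes Cas9. The annotation tool splits Cas9 into contiguous N- and C-terminal segments that together form one full-length coding sequence, followed by a nucleoplasmin nuclear localisation signal. According to the catalogue entry, Cas9 is linked through a T2A self-cleaving peptide to puromycin N-acetyltransferase, so both proteins come from one transcript, which ends at a bGH polyadenylation signal. The T2A itself is not annotated in the feature table.

Transient transfection followed by puromycin treatment enriches for cells expressing Cas9 and the guide, allowing targeted cutting at Grb10. The associated study concerns CTCF–RNA interactions and chromatin loop organisation, but the record does not state the exact target element or the intended edit.
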