Addgene plasmid #232934: PX459-sgRNA048_Grb10
Purpose: Expression vector for a sgRNA against the mouse Grb10 locus and SpCas9 with T2A-Puromycin resistance gene.
Depositing lab: Danny Reinberg. Depositing organization: New York University. Publication: CTCF-RNA interactions orchestrate cell-specific chromatin loop organization. Lucero K, Han S, Huang P, Qiu X, Mazzoni EO, Reinberg D. bioRxiv, March 19, 2025 10.1101/2025.03.19.643339.
Backbone
  Vector backbone: PX459
  Backbone manufacturer: Feng Zhang (Addgene #62988)
  Vector type: Mammalian Expression
  Selectable markers: Puromycin
Growth in bacteria
  Bacterial resistance: Ampicillin, 100 μg/mL
  Growth temperature: 37°C
  Growth strain: DH5alpha
  Copy number: Unknown
Gene/Insert
  Gene/Insert name: Cas9-T2A-PuroR
  gRNA/shRNA sequence: gcctgtgcacattctcaggt
  Species: S. pyogenes
  Entrez Gene: Grb10 (a.k.a. 5730571D09Rik, Meg1, mKIAA0207)
  Cloning method: Golden Gate
  Sequencing primers: 5′ gagggcctatttcccatgatt
Terms and licenses: Academic/Nonprofit Terms; Industry Terms: Not Available to Industry
How to cite: PX459-sgRNA048_Grb10 was a gift from Danny Reinberg (Addgene plasmid # 232934 ; http://n2t.net/addgene:232934 ; RRID:Addgene_232934)
